>Addgene plasmid #11767 | p3TP-lux | addgene full sequence | sequence record 43232 | Addgene NGS Result
CCCGGGAGGTACCGAGCTCTTACGCGTGCTAGCTCGAGCAGCTGAAGCTCCCTTCCAGAAAGCAGAGGTG
TCTGACTCATATGAGTCAGACACCTCTGGCTGTCTGGAAGGGATGAGTCAGACACCTCTGGCTTTCTGGA
AGGGAGCTTGCATGCCCTAGAGGATCCAACCTCAGCCAGACAAGGTTGTTGACACAAGAGAGCCCTCAGG
GGCACAGAGAGAGTCTGGACACGTGGGGGTCAGCCGTGTATCATCGGAGGATCCCCAGTCCTATATATAC
TCGCTCTGCACTTGGCCCTTTTTTACACTGTGACTGATTGAGCTGGTGCCGTGTCGGGGTACCGAGCTCG
AATTAGCTTGGCATTCCGGTACTGTTGGTAAAATGGAAGACGCCAAAAACATAAAGAAAGGCCCGGCGCC
ATTCTATCCTCTAGAGGATGGAACCGCTGGAGAGCAACTGCATAAGGCTATGAAGAGATACGCCCTGGTT
CCTGGAACAATTGCTTTTACAGATGCACATATCGAGGTGAACATCACGTACGCGGAATACTTCGAAATGT
CCGTTCGGTTGGCAGAAGCTATGAAACGATATGGGCTGAATACAAATCACAGAATCGTCGTATGCAGTGA
AAACTCTCTTCAATTCTTTATGCCGGTGTTGGGCGCGTTATTTATCGGAGTTGCAGTTGCGCCCGCGAAC
GACATTTATAATGAACGTGAATTGCTCAACAGTATGAACATTTCGCAGCCTACCGTAGTGTTTGTTTCCA
AAAAGGGGTTGCAAAAAATTTTGAACGTGCAAAAAAAATTACCAATAATCCAGAAAATTATTATCATGGA
TTCTAAAACGGATTACCAGGGATTTCAGTCGATGTACACGTTCGTCACATCTCATCTACCTCCCGGTTTT
AATGAATACGATTTTGTACCAGAGTCCTTTGATCGTGACAAAACAATTGCACTGATAATGAATTCCTCTG
GATCTACTGGGTTACCTAAGGGTGTGGCCCTTCCGCATAGAACTGCCTGCGTCAGATTCTCGCATGCCAG
AGATCCTATTTTTGGCAATCAAATCATTCCGGATACTGCGATTTTAAGTGTTGTTCCATTCCATCACGGT
TTTGGAATGTTTACTACACTCGGATATTTGATATGTGGATTTCGAGTCGTCTTAATGTATAGATTTGAAG
AAGAGCTGTTTTTACGATCCCTTCAGGATTACAAAATTCAAAGTGCGTTGCTAGTACCAACCCTATTTTC
ATTCTTCGCCAAAAGCACTCTGATTGACAAATACGATTTATCTAATTTACACGAAATTGCTTCTGGGGGC
GCACCTCTTTCGAAAGAAGTCGGGGAAGCGGTTGCAAAACGCTTCCATCTTCCAGGGATACGACAAGGAT
ATGGGCTCACTGAGACTACATCAGCTATTCTGATTACACCCGAGGGGGATGATAAACCGGGCGCGGTCGG
TAAAGTTGTTCCATTTTTTGAAGCGAAGGTTGTGGATCTGGATACCGGGAAAACGCTGGGCGTTAATCAG
AGAGGCGAATTATGTGTCAGAGGACCTATGATTATGTCCGGTTATGTAAACAATCCGGAAGCGACCAACG
CCTTGATTGACAAGGATGGATGGCTACATTCTGGAGACATAGCTTACTGGGACGAAGACGAACACTTCTT
CATAGTTGACCGCTTGAAGTCTTTAATTAAATACAAAGGATATCAGGTGGCCCCCGCTGAATTGGAATCG
ATATTGTTACAACACCCCAACATCTTCGACGCGGGCGTGGCAGGTCTTCCCGACGATGACGCCGGTGAAC
TTCCCGCCGCCGTTGTTGTTTTGGAGCACGGAAAGACGATGACGGAAAAAGAGATCGTGGATTACGTCGC
CAGTCAAGTAACAACCGCGAAAAAGTTGCGCGGAGGAGTTGTGTTTGTGGACGAAGTACCGAAAGGTCTT
ACCGGAAAACTCGACGCAAGAAAAATCAGAGAGATCCTCATAAAGGCCAAGAAGGGCGGAAAGTCCAAAT
TGTAAAATGTAACTGTATTCAGCGATGACGAAATTCTTAGCTATTGTAATACTGCGATGAGTGGCAGGGC
GGGGCGTAATTTTTTTAAGGCAGTTATTGGTGCCCTTAAACGCCTGGTTGCTACGCCTGAATAAGTGATA
ATAAGCGGATGAATGGCAGAAATTCGCCGGATCTTTGTGAAGGAACCTTACTTCTGTGGTGTGACATAAT
TGGACAAACTACCTACAGAGATTTAAAGCTCTAAGGTAAATATAAAATTTTTAAGTGTATAATGTGTTAA
ACTACTGATTCTAATTGTTTGTGTATTTTAGATTCCAACCTATGGAACTGATGAATGGGAGCAGTGGTGG
AATGCCTTTAATGAGGAAAACCTGTTTTGCTCAGAAGAAATGCCATCTAGTGATGATGAGGCTACTGCTG
ACTCTCAACATTCTACTCCTCCAAAAAAGAAGAGAAAGGTAGAAGACCCCAAGGACTTTCCTTCAGAATT
GCTAAGTTTTTTGAGTCATGCTGTGTTTAGTAATAGAACTCTTGCTTGCTTTGCTATTTACACCACAAAG
GAAAAAGCTGCACTGCTATACAAGAAAATTATGGAAAAATATTCTGTAACCTTTATAAGTAGGCATAACA
GTTATAATCATAACATACTGTTTTTTCTTACTCCACACAGGCATAGAGTGTCTGCTATTAATAACTATGC
TCAAAAATTGTGTACCTTTAGCTTTTTAATTTGTAAAGGGGTTAATAAGGAATATTTGATGTATTGTGCC
TTGACTAGAGATCATAATCAGCCATACCACATTTGTAGAGGTTTTACTTGCTTTAAAAAACCTCCCACAC
CTCCCCCTGAACCTGAAACATAAAATGAATGCAATTGTTGTTGTTAACTTGTTTATTGCAGCTTATAATG
GTTACAAATAAAGCAATAGCATCACAAATTTCACAAATAAAGCATTTTTTTCACTGCATTCTAGTTGTGG
TTTGTCCAAACTCATCAATGTATCTTATCATGTCTGGATCCGTCGACCGATGCCCTTGAGAGCCTTCAAC
CCAGTCAGCTCCTTCCGGTGGGCGCGGGGCATGACTATCGTCGCCGCACTTATGACTGTCTTCTTTATCA
TGCAACTCGTAGGACAGGTGCCGGCAGCGCTCTTCCGCTTCCTCGCTCACTGACTCGCTGCGCTCGGTCG
TTCGGCTGCGGCGAGCGGTATCAGCTCACTCAAAGGCGGTAATACGGTTATCCACAGAATCAGGGGATAA
CGCAGGAAAGAACATGTGAGCAAAAGGCCAGCAAAAGGCCAGGAACCGTAAAAAGGCCGCGTTGCTGGCG
TTTTTCCATAGGCTCCGCCCCCCTGACGAGCATCACAAAAATCGACGCTCAAGTCAGAGGTGGCGAAACC
CGACAGGACTATAAAGATACCAGGCGTTTCCCCCTGGAAGCTCCCTCGTGCGCTCTCCTGTTCCGACCCT
GCCGCTTACCGGATACCTGTCCGCCTTTCTCCCTTCGGGAAGCGTGGCGCTTTCTCATAGCTCACGCTGT
AGGTATCTCAGTTCGGTGTAGGTCGTTCGCTCCAAGCTGGGCTGTGTGCACGAACCCCCCGTTCAGCCCG
ACCGCTGCGCCTTATCCGGTAACTATCGTCTTGAGTCCAACCCGGTAAGACACGACTTATCGCCACTGGC
AGCAGCCACTGGTAACAGGATTAGCAGAGCGAGGTATGTAGGCGGTGCTACAGAGTTCTTGAAGTGGTGG
CCTAACTACGGCTACACTAGAAGAACAGTATTTGGTATCTGCGCTCTGCTGAAGCCAGTTACCTTCGGAA
AAAGAGTTGGTAGCTCTTGATCCGGCAAACAAACCACCGCTGGTAGCGGTGGTTTTTTTGTTTGCAAGCA
GCAGATTACGCGCAGAAAAAAAGGATCTCAAGAAGATCCTTTGATCTTTTCTACGGGGTCTGACGCTCAG
TGGAACGAAAACTCACGTTAAGGGATTTTGGTCATGAGATTATCAAAAAGGATCTTCACCTAGATCCTTT
TAAATTAAAAATGAAGTTTTAAATCAATCTAAAGTATATATGAGTAAACTTGGTCTGACAGTTACCAATG
CTTAATCAGTGAGGCACCTATCTCAGCGATCTGTCTATTTCGTTCATCCATAGTTGCCTGACTCCCCGTC
GTGTAGATAACTACGATACGGGAGGGCTTACCATCTGGCCCCAGTGCTGCAATGATACCGCGAGACCCAC
GCTCACCGGCTCCAGATTTATCAGCAATAAACCAGCCAGCCGGAAGGGCCGAGCGCAGAAGTGGTCCTGC
AACTTTATCCGCCTCCATCCAGTCTATTAATTGTTGCCGGGAAGCTAGAGTAAGTAGTTCGCCAGTTAAT
AGTTTGCGCAACGTTGTTGCCATTGCTACAGGCATCGTGGTGTCACGCTCGTCGTTTGGTATGGCTTCAT
TCAGCTCCGGTTCCCAACGATCAAGGCGAGTTACATGATCCCCCATGTTGTGCAAAAAAGCGGTTAGCTC
CTTCGGTCCTCCGATCGTTGTCAGAAGTAAGTTGGCCGCAGTGTTATCACTCATGGTTATGGCAGCACTG
CATAATTCTCTTACTGTCATGCCATCCGTAAGATGCTTTTCTGTGACTGGTGAGTACTCAACCAAGTCAT
TCTGAGAATAGTGTATGCGGCGACCGAGTTGCTCTTGCCCGGCGTCAATACGGGATAATACCGCGCCACA
TAGCAGAACTTTAAAAGTGCTCATCATTGGAAAACGTTCTTCGGGGCGAAAACTCTCAAGGATCTTACCG
CTGTTGAGATCCAGTTCGATGTAACCCACTCGTGCACCCAACTGATCTTCAGCATCTTTTACTTTCACCA
GCGTTTCTGGGTGAGCAAAAACAGGAAGGCAAAATGCCGCAAAAAAGGGAATAAGGGCGACACGGAAATG
TTGAATACTCATACTCTTCCTTTTTCAATATTATTGAAGCATTTATCAGGGTTATTGTCTCATGAGCGGA
TACATATTTGAATGTATTTAGAAAAATAAACAAATAGGGGTTCCGCGCACATTTCCCCGAAAAGTGCCAC
CTG
[124 nt withheld, positions 5114-5237]
C
[91 nt withheld, positions 5239-5329]
A
[49 nt withheld, positions 5331-5379]
CCTTTGACGTTGGAGTCCACGTTCTTT
[37 nt withheld, positions 5407-5443]
ACCCTATCTCGGTCTATTCTTTTGATTTATAAGGGATTTTGCCGATTTCGGCCTATTGGTTAAAAAATGA
GCTGATTTAACAAAAATTTAACGCGAATTTTAACAAAATATTAACGCTTACAATTTGCCATTCGCCATTC
AGGCTGCGCAACTGTTGGGAAGGGCGATCGGTGCGGGCCTCTTCGCTATTACGCCAGCCCAAGCTACCAT
GATAAGTAAGTAATATTAAGGTACGTGGAGGTTTTACTTGCTTTAAAAAACCTCCCACACCTCCCCCTGA
ACCTGAAACATAAAATGAATGCAATTGTTGTTGTTAACTTGTTTATTGCAGCTTATAATGGTTACAAATA
AAGCAATAGCATCACAAATTTCACAAATAAAGCATTTTTTTCACTGCATTCTAGTTGTGGTTTGTCCAAA
CTCATCAATGTATCTTATGGTACTGTAACTGAGCTAACATAA
Features (pLannotate 1.2.2; 15 found; start..end, strand, type, name):
    337..354     -  misc_feature   MCS (fragment): pUC18/19 multiple cloning site
    383..2032    +  CDS            LUCI_PHOPY: Experimental evidence at protein level: Swiss-Prot protein existence level 1. Produces green light with a wavelength of 562 nm. From Photinus pyralis (Common eastern firefly) (Lampyris pyralis).
   2080..2110    +  CDS            CmR (fragment): chloramphenicol acetyltransferase confers resistance to chloramphenicol
   2200..2274    +  CDS            small t antigen (fragment): SV40 (simian virus 40) small t antigen
   2276..2341    +  intron         small t intron: SV40 (simian virus 40) small t antigen intron
   2471..2491    +  CDS            SV40 NLS: nuclear localization signal of SV40 (simian virus 40) large T antigen
   2810..2893    +  CDS            large T antigen (fragment): large T antigen from SV40 (simian virus 40)
   2916..3050    +  polyA_signal   SV40 poly(A) signal: SV40 polyadenylation signal
   3051..3183    +  CDS            TcR (fragment): tetracycline efflux protein; tet; confers resistance to tetracycline
   3363..3951    -  rep_origin     ori: high-copy-number ColE1/pMB1/pBR322/pUC origin of replication
   4122..4982    -  CDS            AmpR: β-lactamase; bla; confers resistance to ampicillin, carbenicillin, and related antibiotics
   4983..5087    -  promoter       AmpR promoter: bla
   5114..5542    +  rep_origin     f1 ori (sequence partly withheld): f1 bacteriophage origin of replication; arrow indicates direction of (+) strand synthesis
   5574..5641    -  CDS            lacZα (fragment): LacZα fragment of β-galactosidase; lacZ fragment
   5759..5880    +  polyA_signal   SV40 poly(A) signal: SV40 polyadenylation signal
