[The description below was written by a language model from this plasmid's Addgene catalogue record and pLannotate feature annotations shown in this document.]
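Description:
p3TP-lux is a mammalian luciferase reporter plasmid built on the Promega pGL2-Basic backbone, a promoterless vector into which the synthetic 3TP promoter was cloned between XhoI and EcoRI sites, both of which remain intact. According to the depositor, 3TP consists of three consecutive TPA response elements (TREs) joined to a portion of the plasminogen activator inhibitor 1 (PAI-1) promoter region. The automated annotation does not label this promoter. It presumably lies in the unannotated stretch upstream of the firefly (Photinus pyralis) luciferase coding sequence, next to a small multiple cloning site remnant. Downstream of luciferase are the SV40 small t antigen intron and an SV40 polyadenylation signal, which provide splicing and 3′ end processing of the reporter transcript. A second SV40 poly(A) signal sits upstream of the promoter region, an arrangement that in this vector family reduces background from read-through transcription originating in the backbone. The short fragments annotated as CmR, TcR, lacZα, SV40 NLS and small t and large T antigen appear to be partial remnants or parts of the SV40 processing segment, not functional genes.

The plasmid is propagated in E. coli at high copy from a ColE1/pUC-type origin with ampicillin selection through β-lactamase, and it also carries an f1 origin for single-stranded DNA production. No mammalian selection marker is annotated, which is consistent with transient transfection. The associated publication concerns TGF-β signalling through a heteromeric receptor kinase complex, and the construct serves as a transcriptional readout in which luciferase activity reports activation of the 3TP promoter in transfected cells.
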