Addgene plasmid #11767: p3TP-lux
Depositing lab: Joan Massague & Jeff Wrana. Depositing organization: Sinai Health System. Publication: TGF beta signals through a heteromeric protein kinase receptor complex. Wrana JL, Attisano L, Carcamo J, Zentella A, Doody J, Laiho M, Wang XF, Massague J. Cell. 1992 Dec 11. 71(6):1003-14. 10.1016/0092-8674(92)90395-S PubMed 1333888.
Backbone
  Vector backbone: pGL2-Basic
  Backbone manufacturer: Promega
  Backbone size w/o insert (bp): 5600
  Vector type: Mammalian Expression, Luciferase
Growth in bacteria
  Bacterial resistance: Ampicillin, 100 μg/mL
  Growth temperature: 37°C
  Growth strain: DH5alpha
  Copy number: High Copy
Gene/Insert
  Gene/Insert name: 3TP
  Cloning method: Restriction Enzyme; 5′ cloning site XhoI (not destroyed); 3′ cloning site EcoRI (not destroyed)
  Sequencing primers: 5′ LucNrev
Resource information
  A portion of this plasmid was derived from a plasmid made by: This plasmid was constructed at the Massague lab at MSKCC. Please acknowledge both the Wrana and Massague labs in your publication.
Terms and licenses: Academic/Nonprofit Terms; Industry Terms: Not Available to Industry
Depositor comments: A luciferase reporter gene with the 3TP promoter that contains three consecutive TPA response elements (TREs) and a portion of the plasminogen activator inhibitor 1 (PAI-1) promoter region.
How to cite: p3TP-lux was a gift from Joan Massague & Jeff Wrana (Addgene plasmid # 11767 ; http://n2t.net/addgene:11767 ; RRID:Addgene_11767)
