>Addgene plasmid #11767 | p3TP-lux | addgene partial sequence | sequence record 61750 | LucNrev 5'-CCTTATGCAGTTGCTCTCC-3'
GGCGCCGGGCCTTTCTTTATGTTTTTGGCGTCTTCCATTTTACCAACAGTACCGGAATGCCAAGCTAATT
CGAGCTCGGTACCCCGACACGGCACCAGCTCAATCAGTCACAGTGTAAAAAAGGGCCAAGTGCAGAGCGA
GTATATATAGGACTGGGGATCCTCCGATGATACACGGCTGACCCCCACGTGTCCAGACTCTCTCTGTGCC
CCTGAGGGCTCTCTTGTGTCAACAACCTTGTCTGGCTGAGGTTGGATCCTCTAGGGCATGCAAGCTCCCT
TCCAGAAAGCCAGAGGTGTCTGACTCATCCCTTCCAGACAGCCAGAGGTGTCTGACTCATATGAGTCAGA
CACCTCTGCTTTCTGGAAGGGAGCTTCAGCTGCTCGAGCTAGCACGCGTAAGAGCTCGGTACCTCCCGGG
TTATGTTAGCTCAGTTACAGTACCATAAGATACATTGATGAGTTTGGACAAACCACAACTAGAATGCAGT
GAAAAAAATGCTTTATTTGTGAAATTTGTGATGCTATTGCTTTATTTGTAACCATTATAAGCTGCAATAA
ACAAGTTAACAACAACAATTGCATTCATTTTATGTTTCAGGTTCAGGGGGAGGTGTGGGAGGTTTTTTAA
AGCAAGTAAAACCTCCACGTACCTTAATATTACTTACTTATCATGGTAGCTTGGGCTGGCGTAATAGCGA
AGAGGCCCGCACCGATCGCCCTTCCCAACAGTTGCGCAGCCTGAATGGCGAATGGCAAATTGTAAGCGTT
AATATTTTGTTAAAATTCGCGTTAAATTTTTGTTAAATCAGCTCATTTTTTAACCAATAGGCCGAAATCG
GCAAAATCCCTTATAAATCAAAAGAATAGACCGAGATAGG
